>Addgene plasmid #27432 | CtkA_D155Q/D179Q_pET21a | addgene partial sequence | sequence record 33777 | 27432 with T7-term
TTTCGGGCTTTGTTAGCAGCCGGATCTCAGTGGTGGTGGTGGTGGTGCTCGAGTCGTCTACGCTTAGGTG
TGGGGGTGTATTCATTGGAATTGTCTAAATCATCTGCGTTGTCATAAGGGTTTGAGTGAGCTTGTTTGTG
TTGTAAGGATAACTCAATAGCTCTAGTGTGTGCTACATCTATAATCTTTGATTTTCTTTCATCAAGCATT
GTATGTAAAAATTCTTTGTGTATTTCGCTCATAAAGGGTGTGTTATCAATAATTGAATGGATTTTATTCA
TATCTATGCGTGGGTATATCCTAAGTAGTGCATCAAGGCAATCTTTATTATTGGTTTGAGTTAAGAAATC
ATAGTAGTTAATTTTTTTATCGTTGTCATCTTTTAAGATAGATTGGGGGAAATTATAAATCCTTGCATTG
AGTTCATCAATATTACTTAAAACTTTTTGGCATACCACATCATCAGCTTGGGGGTATAGACAAGAGCCAC
ACTGAAAAATGGGAGCTATTTGATATTCTTTTGAATTTGAGGCTCTTAAGAACCCCCAATTACCATTATG
CCTCTGAAAATTACCTAGCAATGTATCTGCTACAAACATATCCCAAAAGAAACATTTTAAAACTTTTGGC
TCAATAAAATGCTGGTTATCTATGGCATAAAGCACATCATTCAAATTAGTGTCTTTGCCTGATTTTTCTA
ATTCAATCATAGTATTTTTTAGACTTAGAAAATCTACAAGCTCGTATTGATGGGTGGTAAAATCTTTACA
AGCAACCACGATTTTATTTTTATAAGTGCCTAGCAATGTTTCTTGAACCTTTAAGCCTAAGCTATTGACT
ATATGACATGCTACATATTCACTAAAACAACCATTGGTATAGGACATTTCTTT
