[The description below was written by a language model from this plasmid's Addgene catalogue record.]
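Description:
CtkA_D155Q/D179Q_pET21a is a bacterial expression plasmid built on the pET21a backbone (about 5 kb without insert), carrying a mutant form of the Helicobacter pylori gene jhp0940, which encodes cell-translocating kinase A (CtkA). The roughly 975 bp coding sequence was inserted by restriction cloning between the NdeI and XhoI sites, both of which remain intact. This places it in frame with the backbone-encoded C-terminal His tag, allowing purification of the product by immobilised metal affinity chromatography. The plasmid is selected with ampicillin and is recorded as low copy. It is propagated in a standard cloning strain such as DH5alpha. No feature table accompanies the record, so the regulatory elements are not listed explicitly. However, pET21a-type vectors generally drive expression from a T7 promoter under lac operator control, which requires a host supplying T7 RNA polymerase, and the use of a T7 primer for 5′ sequencing is consistent with that arrangement.

The insert carries two substitutions, D155Q and D179Q, each replacing an aspartate with glutamine. The record does not state the functional rationale for these changes. The associated publication characterises CtkA as a proinflammatory H. pylori protein that acts as a cell-translocating Ser/Thr kinase and up-regulates NF-kappaB, so a double aspartate mutant would plausibly serve as an altered-activity or catalytically impaired comparison to the wild-type enzyme, though this is an inference. The construct is suited to recombinant production of His-tagged mutant CtkA in E. coli for biochemical, structural or cell-based studies.
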