Addgene plasmid #27432: CtkA_D155Q/D179Q_pET21a
Depositing lab: SeWon Suh. Depositing organization: Seoul National University. Publication: Helicobacter pylori proinflammatory protein up-regulates NF-kappaB as a cell-translocating Ser/Thr kinase. Kim DJ, Park KS, Kim JH, Yang SH, Yoon JY, Han BG, Kim HS, Lee SJ, Jang JY, Kim KH, Kim MJ, Song JS, Kim HJ, Park CM, Lee SK, Lee BI, Suh SW. Proc Natl Acad Sci U S A. 2010 Dec 14;107(50):21418-23. doi: 10.1073/pnas.1010153107. Epub 2010 Nov 22. PubMed 21098302.
Backbone
  Vector backbone: pET21a
  Backbone size w/o insert (bp): 5000
  Vector type: Bacterial Expression
Growth in bacteria
  Bacterial resistance: Ampicillin, 100 μg/mL
  Growth temperature: 37°C
  Growth strain: DH5alpha
  Copy number: Low Copy
Gene/Insert
  Gene/Insert name: Cell translocating kinas A (alt names: CtkA; Jhp0940)
  Species: H. pylori
  Insert size (bp): 975
  Mutation: D155Q/D179Q
  Entrez Gene: jhp0940
  Tag / fusion protein: His (C terminal on backbone)
  Cloning method: Restriction Enzyme; 5′ cloning site NdeI (not destroyed); 3′ cloning site XhoI (not destroyed)
  Sequencing primers: 5′ T7
Terms and licenses: Academic/Nonprofit Terms; Industry Terms: Not Available to Industry
How to cite: CtkA_D155Q/D179Q_pET21a was a gift from SeWon Suh (Addgene plasmid # 27432 ; http://n2t.net/addgene:27432 ; RRID:Addgene_27432)
